>Addgene plasmid #228126 | pAGK111 | addgene full sequence | sequence record 455418 | Addgene NGS Result
ACTAGTTATTAATAGTAATCAATTACGGGGTCATTAGTTCATAGCCCATATATGGAGTTCCGCGTTACAT
AACTTACGGTAAATGGCCCGCCTGGCTGACCGCCCAACGACCCCCGCCCATTGACGTCAATAATGACGTA
TGTTCCCATAGTAACGCCAATAGGGACTTTCCATTGACGTCAATGGGTGGAGTATTTACGGTAAACTGCC
CACTTGGCAGTACATCAAGTGTATCATATGCCAAGTACGCCCCCTATTGACGTCAATGACGGTAAATGGC
CCGCCTGGCATTATGCCCAGTACATGACCTTATGGGACTTTCCTACTTGGCAGTACATCTACGTATTAGT
CATCGCTATTACCATGGTCGAGGTGAGCCCCACGTTCTGCTTCACTCTCCCCATCTCCCCCCCCTCCCCA
CCCCCAATTTTGTATTTATTTATTTTTTAATTATTTTGTGCAGCGATGGGGGCGGGGGGGGGGGGGGGGC
GCGCGCCAGGCGGGGCGGGGCGGGGCGAGGGGCGGGGCGGGGCGAGGCGGAGAGGTGCGGCGGCAGCCAA
TCAGAGCGGCGCGCTCCGAAAGTTTCCTTTTATGGCGAGGCGGCGGCGGCGGCGGCCCTATAAAAAGCGA
AGCGCGCGGCGGGCGGGAGTCGCTGCGCGCTGCCTTCGCCCCGTGCCCCGCTCCGCCGCCGCCTCGCGCC
GCCCGCCCCGGCTCTGACTGACCGCGTTACTCCCACAGGTGAGCGGGCGGGACGGCCCTTCTCCTCCGGG
CTGTAATTAGCGCTTGGTTTAATGACGGCTTGTTTCTTTTCTGTGGCTGCGTGAAAGCCTTGAGGGGCTC
CGGGAGGGCCCTTTGTGCGGGGGGAGCGGCTCGGGGGGTGCGTGCGTGTGTGTGTGCGTGGGGAGCGCCG
CGTGCGGCTCCGCGCTGCCCGGCGGCTGTGAGCGCTGCGGGCGCGGCGCGGGGCTTTGTGCGCTCCGCAG
TGTGCGCGAGGGGAGCGCGGCCGGGGGCGGTGCCCCGCGGTGCGGGGGGGGCTGCGAGGGGAACAAAGGC
TGCGTGCGGGGTGTGTGCGTGGGGGGGTGAGCAGGGGGTGTGGGCGCGTCGGTCGGGCTGCAACCCCCCC
TGCACCCCCCTCCCCGAGTTGCTGAGCACGGCCCGGCTTCGGGTGCGGGGCTCCGTACGGGGCGTGGCGC
GGGGCTCGCCGTGCCGGGCGGGGGGTGGCGGCAGGTGGGGGTGCCGGGCGGGGCGGGGCCGCCTCGGGCC
GGGGAGGGCTCGGGGGAGGGGCGCGGCGGCCCCCGGAGCGCCGGCGGCTGTCGAGGCGCGGCGAGCCGCA
GCCATTGCCTTTTATGGTAATCGTGCGAGAGGGCGCAGGGACTTCCTTTGTCCCAAATCTGTGCGGAGCC
GAAATCTGGGAGGCGCCGCCGCACCCCCTCTAGCGGGCGCGGGGCGAAGCGGTGCGGCGCCGGCAGGAAG
GAAATGGGCGGGGAGGGCCTTCGTGCGTCGCCGCGCCGCCGTCCCCTTCTCCCTCTCCAGCCTCGGGGCT
GTCCGCGGGGGGACGGCTGCCTTCGGGGGGGACGGGGCAGGGCGGGGTTCGGCTTCTGGCGTGTGACCGG
CGGCTCTAGAGCCTCTGCTAACCATGTTCATGCCTTCTTCTTTTTCCTACAGCTCCTGGGCAACGTGCTG
GTTATTGTGCTGTCTCATCATTTTGGCAAAGAATTGAGCTCGATATCGGTACGCCACCATGAAAAAGTAT
AGCAACAAGACGGTGATCGAGAGTCTGGAACTGCCAATGCTGACATGCTTCGACGATCTCGTGAAGGAAC
TCTCTCTGAGCGTTAAGCTGGTGTACTGGCTGACTAAGCAGGGAGCTGAGGGCCGGTACAAGACCTTCTT
TATTGGCAAAAAGGATGGTGATAAGAGGAAGATCAATGCTCCGAGCCTGGCTCTGAAGATCGTACAGCGG
TGGGTTCTGGAGAACATCTTGTACAAGATCAAAACTTCCCAATATTCTTACGGCTTCACCAAGGGGAAGC
GGAAGGGTAGCCCGCTGGTGTACTGCGCAGAGAAGCACAAAAATAACCTCTATGTCCTGAAGCTGGATCT
GAAGAATTTTTACCCCAGTATCAAGCGTGAAAAGGTCTATTACGCGTTTCTGAACATCGGATATAACGCA
GACGTGTCTAACATGTTGACTAACATTTGTGTGGTCGACGATGAGCTGCCACAGGGCGCCGTTACCTCCC
CCTACCTTGCAAATTTGATCTGCCGTAAGCTGGACCTGCGCATCGCAGGCTATTGTAACAAGCGCAATAT
CGTCTACACACGCTATGCTGACGATTTGGCTTTCTCCTGTGATGACCGCGAGCTCCTGCGCAAGATCTAC
GGCATGGTGAAGAAAATCGTCGAAGATGAAGGATTCTGTCTGAACCCTAAGAAAACTGTCTTCATGACAC
CCAAGAACCACAAGGAAGTACTTGGTGTCACCATCAATGATTCTCTCCTGAAAGCACCCAAAGAAATCAA
GAGGTCTATCCGCGCGATGATCCACTATGAGGTGGCTACAGGCGACTACACGATGAACGACAAAATCCGT
GGCTATATCGCCTACGTTGACTCCATCGAAAAGAATTACAAGAACAAGTGCATCTCCTACCTGCAAAAAT
TGTCCGAGTCTACTCTGTGTCTCTTCCCTGATATCGTCAAGGCTTATAACGGCAATAAGATCTACAAGGA
GCTTCCAGACATGAAGGAAAAGAGGGCCACCGACTTCGTGGAGTTGGAAGAGGCCGACGATTTTTCAAAT
ATGATTTATTACGAGCATGAAGAGTACCTGATTAGCAAGGGATTGCTGGACAAAAAGGAGGACGTGACTG
ACCTCGATGAGCCATTCTTGCCACCAAAGAAGAAAAGAAAGGTCTGATCCCGGTTAGTAATGAGTTTAAA
CCTGTGCCTTCTAGTTGCCAGCCATCTGTTGTTTGCCCCTCCCCCGTGCCTTCCTTGACCCTGGAAGGTG
CCACTCCCACTGTCCTTTCCTAATAAAATGAGGAAATTGCATCGCATTGTCTGAGTAGGTGTCATTCTAT
TCTGGGGGGTGGGGTGGGGCAGGACAGCAAGGGGGAGGATTGGGAAGACAATAGCAGGCATGCTGGGGAT
GCGGTGGGCTCTATGGAGATCTGCGAAATCGGATCCAGCTGAATCTAAGTGAGGGCCTATTTCCCATGAT
TCCTTCATATTTGCATATACGATACAAGGCTGTTAGAGAGATAATTGGAATTAATTTGACTGTAAACACA
AAGATATTAGTACAAAATACGTGACGTAGAAAGTAATAATTTCTTGGGTAGTTTGCAGTTTTAAAATTAT
GTTTTAAAATGGACTATCATATGCTTACCGTAACTTGAAAGTATTTCGATTTCTTGGCTTTATATATCTT
GTGGAAAGGACGAAACCGTAATTAGTACTGCTTTCTTAGAACGTTACAGATACATATCTGTTTACGGAAG
ATGGTTCTGTCTTCCTAAGAAAATTAACAAACACAGAGTTACTCCAATCAACAAACGGCAGAAGCTGGAG
GAGGAAGGGCCTGAGTCCGAGCAGAAGAAAAAGTTCTCCCATCACATCAACCGGTGGCGCATTGCCACGA
AGCAGGCCAATGGGGAGGACATCGATGTCATGATTGGAGACAAAGAGATTTAAGGTAAGAAAGCGGTGCT
AATTACGGTTTTTTTTGAACGCTGACGTCATCAACCCGCTCCAAGGAATCGCGGGCCCAGTGTCACTAGG
CGGGAACACCCAGCGCGCGTGCGCCCTGGCAGGAAGATGGCTGTGAGGGACAGGGGAGTGGCGCCCTGCA
ATATTTGCATGTCGCTATGTGTTCTGGGAAATCACCATAAACGTGAAATGTCTTTGGATTTGGGAATCTT
ATAAGTTCTGTATGAGACCACGAAAGAGTCCGAGCAGAAGAAGAAGTTTCAGAGCTATGCTGGAAACAGC
ATAGCAAGTTGAAATAAGGCTAGTCCGTTATCAACTTGAAAAAGTGGCACCGAGTCGGTGCTTTTTTTTT
TTTAGCTTGGCGTAATCATGGTCATAGCTGTTTCCTGTGTGAAATTGTTATCCGCTCACAATTCCACACA
ACATACGAGCCGGAAGCATAAAGTGTAAAGCCTGGGGTGCCTAATGAGTGAGCTAACTCACATTAATTGC
GTTGCGCTCACTGCCCGCTTTCCAGTCGGGAAACCTGTCGTGCCAGCGGATCCGCATCTCAATTAGTCAG
CAACCATAGTCCCGCCCCTAACTCCGCCCATCCCGCCCCTAACTCCGCCCAGTTCCGCCCATTCTCCGCC
CCATGGCTGACTAATTTTTTTTATTTATGCAGAGGCCGAGGCCGCCTCGGCCTCTGAGCTATTCCAGAAG
TAGTGAGGAGGCTTTTTTGGAGGCCTAGGCTTTTGCAAAAAGCTAACTTGTTTATTGCAGCTTATAATGG
TTACAAATAAAGCAATAGCATCACAAATTTCACAAATAAAGCATTTTTTTCACTGCATTCTAGTTGTGGT
TTGTCCAAACTCATCAATGTATCTTATCATGTCTGGATCCGCTGCATTAATGAATCGGCCAACGCGCGGG
GAGAGGCGGTTTGCGTATTGGGCGCTCTTCCGCTTCCTCGCTCACTGACTCGCTGCGCTCGGTCGTTCGG
CTGCGGCGAGCGGTATCAGCTCACTCAAAGGCGGTAATACGGTTATCCACAGAATCAGGGGATAACGCAG
GAAAGAACATGTGAGCAAAAGGCCAGCAAAAGGCCAGGAACCGTAAAAAGGCCGCGTTGCTGGCGTTTTT
CCATAGGCTCCGCCCCCCTGACGAGCATCACAAAAATCGACGCTCAAGTCAGAGGTGGCGAAACCCGACA
GGACTATAAAGATACCAGGCGTTTCCCCCTGGAAGCTCCCTCGTGCGCTCTCCTGTTCCGACCCTGCCGC
TTACCGGATACCTGTCCGCCTTTCTCCCTTCGGGAAGCGTGGCGCTTTCTCATAGCTCACGCTGTAGGTA
TCTCAGTTCGGTGTAGGTCGTTCGCTCCAAGCTGGGCTGTGTGCACGAACCCCCCGTTCAGCCCGACCGC
TGCGCCTTATCCGGTAACTATCGTCTTGAGTCCAACCCGGTAAGACACGACTTATCGCCACTGGCAGCAG
CCACTGGTAACAGGATTAGCAGAGCGAGGTATGTAGGCGGTGCTACAGAGTTCTTGAAGTGGTGGCCTAA
CTACGGCTACACTAGAAGAACAGTATTTGGTATCTGCGCTCTGCTGAAGCCAGTTACCTTCGGAAAAAGA
GTTGGTAGCTCTTGATCCGGCAAACAAACCACCGCTGGTAGCGGTGGTTTTTTTGTTTGCAAGCAGCAGA
TTACGCGCAGAAAAAAAGGATCTCAAGAAGATCCTTTGATCTTTTCTACGGGGTCTGACGCTCAGTGGAA
CGAAAACTCACGTTAAGGGATTTTGGTCATGAGATTATCAAAAAGGATCTTCACCTAGATCCTTTTAAAT
TAAAAATGAAGTTTTAAATCAATCTAAAGTATATATGAGTAAACTTGGTCTGACAGTTACCAATGCTTAA
TCAGTGAGGCACCTATCTCAGCGATCTGTCTATTTCGTTCATCCATAGTTGCCTGACTCCCCGTCGTGTA
GATAACTACGATACGGGAGGGCTTACCATCTGGCCCCAGTGCTGCAATGATACCGCGAGACCCACGCTCA
CCGGCTCCAGATTTATCAGCAATAAACCAGCCAGCCGGAAGGGCCGAGCGCAGAAGTGGTCCTGCAACTT
TATCCGCCTCCATCCAGTCTATTAATTGTTGCCGGGAAGCTAGAGTAAGTAGTTCGCCAGTTAATAGTTT
GCGCAACGTTGTTGCCATTGCTACAGGCATCGTGGTGTCACGCTCGTCGTTTGGTATGGCTTCATTCAGC
TCCGGTTCCCAACGATCAAGGCGAGTTACATGATCCCCCATGTTGTGCAAAAAAGCGGTTAGCTCCTTCG
GTCCTCCGATCGTTGTCAGAAGTAAGTTGGCCGCAGTGTTATCACTCATGGTTATGGCAGCACTGCATAA
TTCTCTTACTGTCATGCCATCCGTAAGATGCTTTTCTGTGACTGGTGAGTACTCAACCAAGTCATTCTGA
GAATAGTGTATGCGGCGACCGAGTTGCTCTTGCCCGGCGTCAATACGGGATAATACCGCGCCACATAGCA
GAACTTTAAAAGTGCTCATCATTGGAAAACGTTCTTCGGGGCGAAAACTCTCAAGGATCTTACCGCTGTT
GAGATCCAGTTCGATGTAACCCACTCGTGCACCCAACTGATCTTCAGCATCTTTTACTTTCACCAGCGTT
TCTGGGTGAGCAAAAACAGGAAGGCAAAATGCCGCAAAAAAGGGAATAAGGGCGACACGGAAATGTTGAA
TACTCATACTCTTCCTTTTTCAATATTATTGAAGCATTTATCAGGGTTATTGTCTCATGAGCGGATACAT
ATTTGAATGTATTTAGAAAAATAAACAAATAGGGGTTCCGCGCACATTTCCCCGAAAAGTGCCACCTGGG
TCGACATTGATTATTG
Features (pLannotate 1.2.2; 19 found; start..end, strand, type, name):
    368..645     +  promoter       chicken β-actin promoter: No description available
    646..1662    +  intron         chimeric intron: chimera between introns from chicken β-actin and rabbit β-globin
   2942..3166    +  polyA_signal   bGH poly(A) signal: bovine growth hormone polyadenylation signal
   3201..3441    +  promoter       U6 promoter: RNA polymerase III promoter for human U6 snRNA
   3553..3681    +  CDS            Emx1 (fragment): EMX1_MOUSE - Also known as Emx-1. Experimental evidence at protein level: Swiss-Prot protein existence level 1. Transcription factor, which in cooperation with EMX2, acts to generate the boundary between the roof and archipallium in the developing brain. May function in combinations with OTX1/2 to specify cell fates in the developing central nervous system. From Mus musculus (Mouse).
   3727..3941    +  promoter       H1 promoter: human H1 RNA promoter
   3984..4051    +  misc_RNA       tracrRNA (fragment): trans-activating CRISPR RNA for the Streptococcus pyogenes CRISPR/Cas9 system
   4105..4121    -  protein_bind   lac operator: The lac repressor binds to the lac operator to inhibit transcription in E. coli. This inhibition can be relieved by adding lactose or isopropyl-β-D-thiogalactopyranoside (IPTG). lac repressor encoded by lacI
   4129..4159    -  promoter       lac promoter: promoter for the E. coli lac operon
   4174..4195    -  protein_bind   CAP binding site: CAP binding activates transcription in the presence of cAMP. E. coli catabolite activator protein
   4208..4247    -  CDS            lacI (fragment): lac repressor; lacI; The lac repressor binds to the lac operator to inhibit transcription in E. coli. This inhibition can be relieved by adding lactose or isopropyl-β-D-thiogalactopyranoside (IPTG).
   4254..4276    +  promoter       SV40 promoter (fragment): SV40 enhancer and early promoter
   4300..4435    +  rep_origin     SV40 ori: SV40 origin of replication
   4455..4589    +  polyA_signal   SV40 poly(A) signal: SV40 polyadenylation signal
   4591..4645    -  CDS            lacI (fragment): lac repressor; lacI; The lac repressor binds to the lac operator to inhibit transcription in E. coli. This inhibition can be relieved by adding lactose or isopropyl-β-D-thiogalactopyranoside (IPTG).
   4828..5416    -  rep_origin     ori: high-copy-number ColE1/pMB1/pBR322/pUC origin of replication
   5587..6447    -  CDS            AmpR: β-lactamase; bla; confers resistance to ampicillin, carbenicillin, and related antibiotics
   6448..6552    -  promoter       AmpR promoter: bla
   6583..366     +  enhancer       CMV enhancer (across the origin): human cytomegalovirus immediate early enhancer
