[The description below was written by a language model from this plasmid's Addgene catalogue record and pLannotate feature annotations shown in this document.]
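Description:
pAGK111 is a 6,596 bp mammalian expression plasmid built by Gibson assembly on a backbone derived from pFUGW-H1. It delivers the components of a retron-based genome editor targeting the human EMX1 locus. It is propagated in E. coli through a high-copy ColE1/pUC-type origin and selected with ampicillin via the β-lactamase gene. Although the parent vector is lentiviral, the feature table annotates no LTRs, packaging signal or other viral elements, so the record supports use by transfection rather than viral packaging. Remnants of lac regulatory sequence, an SV40 origin and an SV40 poly(A) signal are also present in the backbone.

The payload comprises three transcription units. A CAG promoter (CMV enhancer, chicken β-actin promoter and chimeric β-actin/β-globin intron) sits upstream of an unannotated stretch of roughly 1.3 kb that ends at a bGH poly(A) signal. According to the catalogue entry, this cassette expresses the reverse transcriptase of the retron designated node 1531. Downstream, a human U6 promoter and a human H1 promoter, both RNA polymerase III promoters, drive the retron ncRNA and the guide RNA as separate ("split") transcripts rather than as a fusion. The EMX1-homologous fragment after U6 (matched by the annotation tool to mouse Emx1, although the insert is recorded as human) is most plausibly the repair template embedded in the ncRNA, which the RT would copy into single-stranded donor DNA. The S. pyogenes tracrRNA-derived scaffold after H1 marks the gRNA. No Cas9 gene is annotated, so the nuclease is presumably supplied separately. The encoded edit introduces a single-nucleotide change together with a PAM recode, which would prevent re-cutting of the edited allele. The plasmid is used for testing this retron's precise editing activity in human cells.
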