Addgene plasmid #228126: pAGK111
Purpose: Express node 1531 retron with split retron ncRNA and gRNA to edit (SNIP + PAM recode) EMX1 gene in human cells
Depositing lab: Seth Shipman. Depositing organization: J. David Gladstone Institutes. Publication: An experimental census of retrons for DNA production and genome editing. Khan AG, Rojas-Montero M, Gonzalez-Delgado A, Lopez SC, Fang RF, Crawford KD, Shipman SL. Nat Biotechnol. 2024 Sep 17. doi: 10.1038/s41587-024-02384-z. PubMed 39289529.
Backbone
  Vector backbone: pFUGW-H1 (Addgene plasmid #25870)
  Backbone size w/o insert (bp): 4363
  Total vector size (bp): 6596
  Vector type: Mammalian Expression
Growth in bacteria
  Bacterial resistance: Ampicillin, 100 μg/mL
  Growth temperature: 37°C
  Growth strain: DH5alpha
  Copy number: High Copy
Gene/Insert
  Gene/Insert name: Retron node 1531 split retron ncRNA and gRNA to edit EMX1 gene (SNP + PAM recode) in human cells
  Species: H. sapiens (human)
  Insert size (bp): 2233
  Promoter: CAG for RT, U6/H1 for ncRNA/gRNA
  Cloning method: Gibson Cloning
  Sequencing primers: 5′ U6; 3′ M13R
Terms and licenses: Academic/Nonprofit Terms; Industry Terms: Not Available to Industry
How to cite: pAGK111 was a gift from Seth Shipman (Addgene plasmid # 228126 ; http://n2t.net/addgene:228126 ; RRID:Addgene_228126)
